>Addgene plasmid #22968 | pCF CREB | addgene full sequence | sequence record 154439 | Addgene NGS results
TCTGCTCCCTGCTTGTGTGTTGGAGGTCGCTGAGTAGTGCGCGAGCAAAATTTAAGCTACAACAAGGCAA
GGCTTGACCGACAATTGCATGAAGAATCTGCTTAGGGTTAGGCGTTTTGCGCTGCTTCGCGATGTACGGG
CCAGATATACGCGTTGACATTGATTATTGACTAGTTATTAATAGTAATCAATTACGGGGTCATTAGTTCA
TAGCCCATATATGGAGTTCCGCGTTACATAACTTACGGTAAATGGCCCGCCTGGCTGACCGCCCAACGAC
CCCCGCCCATTGACGTCAATAATGACGTATGTTCCCATAGTAACGCCAATAGGGACTTTCCATTGACGTC
AATGGGTGGAGTATTTACGGTAAACTGCCCACTTGGCAGTACATCAAGTGTATCATATGCCAAGTACGCC
CCCTATTGACGTCAATGACGGTAAATGGCCCGCCTGGCATTATGCCCAGTACATGACCTTATGGGACTTT
CCTACTTGGCAGTACATCTACGTATTAGTCATCGCTATTACCATGGTGATGCGGTTTTGGCAGTACATCA
ATGGGCGTGGATAGCGGTTTGACTCACGGGGATTTCCAAGTCTCCACCCCATTGACGTCAATGGGAGTTT
GTTTTGGCACCAAAATCAACGGGACTTTCCAAAATGTCGTAACAACTCCGCCCCATTGACGCAAATGGGC
GGTAGGCGTGTACGGTGGGAGGTCTATATAAGCAGAGCTCTCTGGCTAACTAGAGAACCCACTGCTTACT
GGCTTATCGAAATTAATACGACTCACTATAGGGAGACCCAAGCTCCACAATTCGGGCGGCGGCTGCTGCT
GCCTGTGGCCCGGGCGGCTGGGAGAAGCCGAGTGTTGGTGAGTGACGCGGCGGAGGTGTAGTTTGACGCG
GTGTGTTACGTGGGGGAGAGAATAAAACTCCAGCGAGATCCGGGCCGCGAACGAAAGCAGTGACGGAGGA
GCTTGTACCACCGGTGACTAGATGACCATGGACTACAAGGACGACGATGACAAGCTGCAGGAATTCATGA
CCATGGACTCTGGAGCAGACAACCAGCAGAGTGGAGATGCTGCTGTAACAGAAGCTGAAAGTCAACAAAT
GACAGTTCAAGCCCAGCCACAGATTGCCACATTAGCCCAGGTATCCATGCCAGCAGCTCATGCGACGTCA
TCTGCTCCCACTGTAACCTTAGTGCAGCTGCCCAATGGGCAGACAGTCCAGGTCCATGGGGTCATCCAGG
CGGCCCAGCCATCAGTTATTCAGTCTCCACAAGTCCAAACAGTTCAGTCTTCCTGTAAGGACTTAAAAAG
ACTTTTCTCCGGAACTCAGATTTCAACTATTGCAGAAAGTGAAGATTCACAGGAGTCTGTGGATAGTGTA
ACTGATTCCCAAAAACGAAGGGAAATCCTTTCAAGGAGGCCTTCCTACAGGAAAATTTTGAATGACTTAT
CTTCTGATGCACCAGGGGTGCCAAGGATTGAAGAAGAAAAATCAGAAGAAGAGACTTCAGCCCCTGCCAT
CACCACTGTAACAGTGCCAACCCCGATTTACCAAACTAGCAGTGGGCAGTATATTGCCATTACCCAGGGA
GGAGCAATACAGCTGGCTAACAATGGTACCGATGGGGTACAGGGCCTGCAGACATTAACCATGACCAATG
CAGCTGCCACTCAGCCGGGTACTACCATTCTACAATATGCACAGACCACTGATGGACAGCAGATTCTAGT
GCCCAGCAACCAAGTTGTTGTTCAAGCTGCCTCTGGTGATGTACAAACATACCAGATTCGCACAGCACCC
ACTAGCACCATTGCCCCTGGAGTTGTTATGGCGTCCTCCCCAGCACTTCCTACACAGCCTGCTGAAGAAG
CAGCACGAAAGAGAGAGGTTCGTCTAATGAAGAACAGGGAAGCAGCAAGAGAATGTCGTAGAAAGAAGAA
AGAATATGTGAAATGTTTAGAGAACAGAGTGGCAGTGCTTGAAAACCAAAACAAAACATTGATTGAGGAG
CTAAAAGCACTTAAGGACCTTTACTGCCACAAGTCAGATTAATTTGGGATTTAAATTTTCACCTATTGTG
GTGGAAAATGGACTGGATTGGGGGTACCGTCGAGCATGCATCTAGAGGGCCCTATTCTATAGTGTCACCT
AAATGCTAGAGCTCGCTGATCAGCCTCGACTGTGCCTTCTAGTTGCCAGCCATCTGTTGTTTGCCCCTCC
CCCGTGCCTTCCTTGACCCTGGAAGGTGCCACTCCCACTGTCCTTTCCTAATAAAATGAGGAAATTGCAT
CGCATTGTCTGAGTAGGTGTCATTCTATTCTGGGGGGTGGGGTGGGGCAGGACAGCAAGGGGGAGGATTG
GGAAGACAATAGCAGGCATGCTGGGGATGCGGTGGGCTCTATGGCTTCTGAGGCGGAAAGAACCAGCTGG
GGCTCTAGGGGGTATCCCC
[124 nt withheld, positions 2470-2593]
C
[91 nt withheld, positions 2595-2685]
A
[49 nt withheld, positions 2687-2735]
CCTTTGACGTTGGAGTCCACGTTCTTT
[37 nt withheld, positions 2763-2799]
ACCCTATCTCGGTCTATTCTTTTGATTTATAAGGGATTTTGCCGATTTCGGCCTATTGGTTAAAAAATGA
GCTGATTTAACAAAAATTTAACGCGAATTAATTCTGTGGAATGTGTGTCAGTTAGGGTGTGGAAAGTCCC
CAGGCTCCCCAGCAGGCAGAAGTATGCAAAGCATGCATCTCAATTAGTCAGCAACCAGGTGTGGAAAGTC
CCCAGGCTCCCCAGCAGGCAGAAGTATGCAAAGCATGCATCTCAATTAGTCAGCAACCATAGTCCCGCCC
CTAACTCCGCCCATCCCGCCCCTAACTCCGCCCAGTTCCGCCCATTCTCCGCCCCATGGCTGACTAATTT
TTTTTATTTATGCAGAGGCCGAGGCCGCCTCTGCCTCTGAGCTATTCCAGAAGTAGTGAGGAGGCTTTTT
TGGAGGCCTAGGCTTTTGCAAAAAGCTCCCGGGAGCTTGTATATCCATTTTCGGATCTGATCAAGAGACA
GGATGAGGATCGTTTCGCATGATTGAACAAGATGGATTGCACGCAGGTTCTCCGGCCGCTTGGGTGGAGA
GGCTATTCGGCTATGACTGGGCACAACAGACAATCGGCTGCTCTGATGCCGCCGTGTTCCGGCTGTCAGC
GCAGGGGCGCCCGGTTCTTTTTGTCAAGACCGACCTGTCCGGTGCCCTGAATGAACTGCAGGACGAGGCA
GCGCGGCTATCGTGGCTGGCCACGACGGGCGTTCCTTGCGCAGCTGTGCTCGACGTTGTCACTGAAGCGG
GAAGGGACTGGCTGCTATTGGGCGAAGTGCCGGGGCAGGATCTCCTGTCATCTCACCTTGCTCCTGCCGA
GAAAGTATCCATCATGGCTGATGCAATGCGGCGGCTGCATACGCTTGATCCGGCTACCTGCCCATTCGAC
CACCAAGCGAAACATCGCATCGAGCGAGCACGTACTCGGATGGAAGCCGGTCTTGTCGATCAGGATGATC
TGGACGAAGAGCATCAGGGGCTCGCGCCAGCCGAACTGTTCGCCAGGCTCAAGGCGCGCATGCCCGACGG
CGAGGATCTCGTCGTGACCCATGGCGATGCCTGCTTGCCGAATATCATGGTGGAAAATGGCCGCTTTTCT
GGATTCATCGACTGTGGCCGGCTGGGTGTGGCGGACCGCTATCAGGACATAGCGTTGGCTACCCGTGATA
TTGCTGAAGAGCTTGGCGGCGAATGGGCTGACCGCTTCCTCGTGCTTTACGGTATCGCCGCTCCCGATTC
GCAGCGCATCGCCTTCTATCGCCTTCTTGACGAGTTCTTCTGAGCGGGACTCTGGGGTTCGAAATGACCG
ACCAAGCGACGCCCAACCTGCCATCACGAGATTTCGATTCCACCGCCGCCTTCTATGAAAGGTTGGGCTT
CGGAATCGTTTTCCGGGACGCCGGCTGGATGATCCTCCAGCGCGGGGATCTCATGCTGGAGTTCTTCGCC
CACCCCAACTTGTTTATTGCAGCTTATAATGGTTACAAATAAAGCAATAGCATCACAAATTTCACAAATA
AAGCATTTTTTTCACTGCATTCTAGTTGTGGTTTGTCCAAACTCATCAATGTATCTTATCATGTCTGTAT
ACCGTCGACCTCTAGCTAGAGCTTGGCGTAATCATGGTCATAGCTGTTTCCTGTGTGAAATTGTTATCCG
CTCACAATTCCACACAACATACGAGCCGGAAGCATAAAGTGTAAAGCCTGGGGTGCCTAATGAGTGAGCT
AACTCACATTAATTGCGTTGCGCTCACTGCCCGCTTTCCAGTCGGGAAACCTGTCGTGCCAGCTGCATTA
ATGAATCGGCCAACGCGCGGGGAGAGGCGGTTTGCGTATTGGGCGCTCTTCCGCTTCCTCGCTCACTGAC
TCGCTGCGCTCGGTCGTTCGGCTGCGGCGAGCGGTATCAGCTCACTCAAAGGCGGTAATACGGTTATCCA
CAGAATCAGGGGATAACGCAGGAAAGAACATGTGAGCAAAAGGCCAGCAAAAGGCCAGGAACCGTAAAAA
GGCCGCGTTGCTGGCGTTTTTCCATAGGCTCCGCCCCCCTGACGAGCATCACAAAAATCGACGCTCAAGT
CAGAGGTGGCGAAACCCGACAGGACTATAAAGATACCAGGCGTTTCCCCCTGGAAGCTCCCTCGTGCGCT
CTCCTGTTCCGACCCTGCCGCTTACCGGATACCTGTCCGCCTTTCTCCCTTCGGGAAGCGTGGCGCTTTC
TCATAGCTCACGCTGTAGGTATCTCAGTTCGGTGTAGGTCGTTCGCTCCAAGCTGGGCTGTGTGCACGAA
CCCCCCGTTCAGCCCGACCGCTGCGCCTTATCCGGTAACTATCGTCTTGAGTCCAACCCGGTAAGACACG
ACTTATCGCCACTGGCAGCAGCCACTGGTAACAGGATTAGCAGAGCGAGGTATGTAGGCGGTGCTACAGA
GTTCTTGAAGTGGTGGCCTAACTACGGCTACACTAGAAGAACAGTATTTGGTATCTGCGCTCTGCTGAAG
CCAGTTACCTTCGGAAAAAGAGTTGGTAGCTCTTGATCCGGCAAACAAACCACCGCTGGTAGCGGTGGTT
TTTTTGTTTGCAAGCAGCAGATTACGCGCAGAAAAAAAGGATCTCAAGAAGATCCTTTGATCTTTTCTAC
GGGGTCTGACGCTCAGTGGAACGAAAACTCACGTTAAGGGATTTTGGTCATGAGATTATCAAAAAGGATC
TTCACCTAGATCCTTTTAAATTAAAAATGAAGTTTTAAATCAATCTAAAGTATATATGAGTAAACTTGGT
CTGACAGTTACCAATGCTTAATCAGTGAGGCACCTATCTCAGCGATCTGTCTATTTCGTTCATCCATAGT
TGCCTGACTCCCCGTCGTGTAGATAACTACGATACGGGAGGGCTTACCATCTGGCCCCAGTGCTGCAATG
ATACCGCGAGACCCACGCTCACCGGCTCCAGATTTATCAGCAATAAACCAGCCAGCCGGAAGGGCCGAGC
GCAGAAGTGGTCCTGCAACTTTATCCGCCTCCATCCAGTCTATTAATTGTTGCCGGGAAGCTAGAGTAAG
TAGTTCGCCAGTTAATAGTTTGCGCAACGTTGTTGCCATTGCTACAGGCATCGTGGTGTCACGCTCGTCG
TTTGGTATGGCTTCATTCAGCTCCGGTTCCCAACGATCAAGGCGAGTTACATGATCCCCCATGTTGTGCA
AAAAAGCGGTTAGCTCCTTCGGTCCTCCGATCGTTGTCAGAAGTAAGTTGGCCGCAGTGTTATCACTCAT
GGTTATGGCAGCACTGCATAATTCTCTTACTGTCATGCCATCCGTAAGATGCTTTTCTGTGACTGGTGAG
TACTCAACCAAGTCATTCTGAGAATAGTGTATGCGGCGACCGAGTTGCTCTTGCCCGGCGTCAATACGGG
ATAATACCGCGCCACATAGCAGAACTTTAAAAGTGCTCATCATTGGAAAACGTTCTTCGGGGCGAAAACT
CTCAAGGATCTTACCGCTGTTGAGATCCAGTTCGATGTAACCCACTCGTGCACCCAACTGATCTTCAGCA
TCTTTTACTTTCACCAGCGTTTCTGGGTGAGCAAAAACAGGAAGGCAAAATGCCGCAAAAAAGGGAATAA
GGGCGACACGGAAATGTTGAATACTCATACTCTTCCTTTTTCAATATTATTGAAGCATTTATCAGGGTTA
TTGTCTCATGAGCGGATACATATTTGAATGTATTTAGAAAAATAAACAAATAGGGGTTCCGCGCACATTT
CCCCGAAAAGTGCCACCTGACGTCGACGGATCGGGAGATCTCCCGATCCCCTATGGTGCACTCTCAGTAC
AATCTGCTCTGATGCCGCATAGTTAAGCCAGTA
Features (pLannotate 1.2.2; 22 found; start..end, strand, type, name):
    156..535     +  enhancer       CMV enhancer: human cytomegalovirus immediate early enhancer
    536..739     +  promoter       CMV promoter: human cytomegalovirus (CMV) immediate early promoter
    735..768     +  LTR            5' LTR (truncated) (fragment): truncated 5' long terminal repeat (LTR) from HIV-1
    784..802     +  promoter       T7 promoter: promoter for bacteriophage T7 RNA polymerase
   1014..1034    +  CDS            FLAG (fragment): FLAG® epitope tag, followed by an enterokinase cleavage site
   1047..2069    +  CDS            Creb1: CREB1_RAT - Also known as Creb-1. Experimental evidence at protein level: Swiss-Prot protein existence level 1. Phosphorylation-dependent transcription factor that stimulates transcription upon binding to the DNA cAMP response element (CRE), a sequence present in many viral and cellular promoters. Transcription activation is enhanced by the TORC coactivators which act independently of Ser-119 phosphorylation. Involved in different cellular processes including the synchronization of circadian rhythmicity and the differentiation of adipose cells (By similarity). From Rattus norvegicus (Rat).
   2156..2174    -  promoter       SP6 promoter: promoter for bacteriophage SP6 RNA polymerase
   2200..2424    +  polyA_signal   bGH poly(A) signal: bovine growth hormone polyadenylation signal
   2428..2449    +  promoter       SV40 promoter (fragment): SV40 enhancer and early promoter
   2470..2898    +  rep_origin     f1 ori (sequence partly withheld): f1 bacteriophage origin of replication; arrow indicates direction of (+) strand synthesis
   2912..3241    +  promoter       SV40 promoter: SV40 enhancer and early promoter
   3308..4099    +  CDS            neo: KKA2_KLEPN - Also known as kan, nptII. Experimental evidence at protein level: Swiss-Prot protein existence level 1. Resistance to kanamycin, neomycin, paromomycin, ribostamycin, butirosin and gentamicin B. From Klebsiella pneumoniae.
   4123..4281    +  CDS            ble (fragment): BLE_KLEPN - Experimental evidence at protein level: Swiss-Prot protein existence level 1. Binding protein with a strong affinity to the bleomycin family of antibiotics. Binds to CL990; an antimitotic-antibiotic compound. From Klebsiella pneumoniae.
   4276..4397    +  polyA_signal   SV40 poly(A) signal: SV40 polyadenylation signal
   4470..4486    -  protein_bind   lac operator: The lac repressor binds to the lac operator to inhibit transcription in E. coli. This inhibition can be relieved by adding lactose or isopropyl-β-D-thiogalactopyranoside (IPTG). lac repressor encoded by lacI
   4494..4524    -  promoter       lac promoter: promoter for the E. coli lac operon
   4539..4560    -  protein_bind   CAP binding site: CAP binding activates transcription in the presence of cAMP. E. coli catabolite activator protein
   4573..4665    -  CDS            lacI (fragment): lac repressor; lacI; The lac repressor binds to the lac operator to inhibit transcription in E. coli. This inhibition can be relieved by adding lactose or isopropyl-β-D-thiogalactopyranoside (IPTG).
   4848..5436    -  rep_origin     ori: high-copy-number ColE1/pMB1/pBR322/pUC origin of replication
   5607..6467    -  CDS            AmpR: β-lactamase; bla; confers resistance to ampicillin, carbenicillin, and related antibiotics
   6468..6572    -  promoter       AmpR promoter: bla
   6631..1       -  misc_feature   bom (fragment) (across the origin): basis of mobility region from pBR322
