[The description below was written by a language model from this plasmid's Addgene catalogue record and pLannotate feature annotations shown in this document.]
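Description:
pCF CREB is a mammalian expression plasmid built on the pCF backbone, carrying rat CREB (Creb1) with an N-terminal FLAG epitope tag. It is propagated in E. coli through a high-copy ColE1/pUC-type origin and selected with ampicillin via the β-lactamase gene. An f1 phage origin is also present, which in principle permits single-stranded DNA production. For mammalian cells, a separate cassette places the neomycin phosphotransferase gene between the SV40 enhancer/early promoter and an SV40 polyadenylation signal, allowing G418 selection of stable transfectants. The sequenced record is 6,682 nt, roughly consistent with a backbone of about 5 kb plus the insert.

The expression unit consists of the human cytomegalovirus immediate-early enhancer and promoter, followed by the FLAG sequence, the Creb1 open reading frame cloned between retained EcoRI and XbaI sites, and the bovine growth hormone polyadenylation signal. T7 and SP6 phage promoters flank the insert in opposing orientations, which could support in vitro transcription or serve as sequencing anchors. Several short annotated fragments (an HIV-1 LTR piece, ble, lacI, the lac promoter/operator region, a bom segment and a partial SV40 promoter) appear to be backbone remnants or short similarity matches rather than functional parts.

CREB is a phosphorylation-dependent transcription factor that binds cAMP response elements and activates target promoters. The construct drives strong constitutive expression of epitope-tagged CREB in transfected mammalian cells, with the FLAG tag allowing detection or immunoprecipitation. The associated publication characterises a constitutively active CREB gain-of-function mutant. The record lists no mutation in this insert, but it does not explicitly state the plasmid's role in that work.
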