Addgene plasmid #22968: pCF CREB
Depositing lab: Marc Montminy. Depositing organization: Salk Institute for Biological Studies. Publication: Characterization of a CREB gain-of-function mutant with constitutive transcriptional activity in vivo. Du K, Asahara H, Jhala US, Wagner BL, Montminy M. Mol Cell Biol. 2000 Jun . 20(12):4320-7. 10.1128/MCB.20.12.4320-4327.2000 PubMed 10825195.
Backbone
  Vector backbone: pCF
  Backbone size w/o insert (bp): 5000
  Vector type: Mammalian Expression
  Selectable markers: Neomycin (select with G418)
Growth in bacteria
  Bacterial resistance: Ampicillin, 100 μg/mL
  Growth temperature: 37°C
  Growth strain: DH5alpha
  Copy number: Unknown
Gene/Insert
  Gene/Insert name: CREB
  Species: R. norvegicus (rat)
  Entrez Gene: Creb1 (a.k.a. Creb)
  Tag / fusion protein: FLAG (N terminal on insert)
  Cloning method: Restriction Enzyme; 5′ cloning site EcoRI (not destroyed); 3′ cloning site XbaI (not destroyed)
  Sequencing primers: 5′ CMV-F
Terms and licenses: Academic/Nonprofit Terms; Industry Terms: Not Available to Industry
How to cite: pCF CREB was a gift from Marc Montminy (Addgene plasmid # 22968 ; http://n2t.net/addgene:22968 ; RRID:Addgene_22968)
