>Addgene plasmid #22968 | pCF CREB | addgene partial sequence | sequence record 28865 | 22968 with CMV-F
AGCTCTCTGGCTAACTAGAGAACCCACTGCTTACTGGCTTATCGAAATTAATACGACTCACTATAGGGAG
ACCCAAGCTCCACAATTCGGGCGGCGGCTGCTGCTGCCTGTGGCCCGGGCGGCTGGGAGAAGCCGAGTGT
TGGTGAGTGACGCGGCGGAGGTGTAGTTTGACGCGGTGTGTTACGTGGGGGAGAGAATAAAACTCCAGCG
AGATCCGGGCCGCGAACGAAAGCAGTGACGGAGGAGCTTGTACCACCGGTGACTAGATGACCATGGACTA
CAAGGACGACGATGACAAGCTGCAGGAATTCATGACCATGGACTCTGGAGCAGACAACCAGCAGAGTGGA
GATGCTGCTGTAACAGAAGCTGAAAGTCAACAAATGACAGTTCAAGCCCAGCCACAGATTGCCACATTAG
CCCAGGTATCCATGCCAGCAGCTCATGCGACGTCATCTGCTCCCACTGTAACCTTAGTGCAGCTGCCCAA
TGGGCAGACAGTCCAGGTCCATGGGGTCATCCAGGCGGCCCAGCCATCAGTTATTCAGTCTCCACAAGTC
CAAACAGTTCAGTCTTCCTGTAAGGACTTAAAA
